Addgene plasmid #221771: MZB220
Purpose: Bacterial expression of human Arl1 (Q71L) with C-terminal 'self-cleaving' CPD-10xHis tag
Depositing lab: Richard Baker. Depositing organization: University of North Carolina at Chapel Hill. Publication: A structure-based mechanism for initiation of AP-3 coated vesicle formation. Begley M, Aragon M, Baker RW. Proc Natl Acad Sci U S A. 2024 Dec 24;121(52):e2411974121. doi: 10.1073/pnas.2411974121. Epub 2024 Dec 20. PubMed 39705307.
Backbone
  Vector backbone: pET21b
  Backbone size w/o insert (bp): 5364
  Total vector size (bp): 6559
  Vector type: Bacterial Expression
Growth in bacteria
  Bacterial resistance: Ampicillin, 100 μg/mL
  Growth temperature: 37°C
  Growth strain: DH5alpha
  Copy number: Low Copy
Gene/Insert
  Gene/Insert name: Arl1 (alt name: ADP-ribosylation factor-like protein 1)
  Species: H. sapiens (human)
  Insert size (bp): 543
  Mutation: Q71L
  Entrez Gene: ARL1 (a.k.a. ARFL1)
  Promoter: T7 Promoter
  Tag / fusion protein: CPD (C terminal on backbone)
  Cloning method: Gene Synthesis
  Sequencing primers: 5′ T7 promoter; 3′ T7 terminator
Terms and licenses: Academic/Nonprofit Terms; Industry Terms: Not Available to Industry
Depositor comments: This vector encodes for a portion of the Vibrio cholerae MARTX (rtxA) toxin. A majority of the pathogenic portions of the toxin are not present, therefore regular caution should be exercised when expressing the fusion protein.
How to cite: MZB220 was a gift from Richard Baker (Addgene plasmid # 221771 ; http://n2t.net/addgene:221771 ; RRID:Addgene_221771)
