[The description below was written by a language model from this plasmid's Addgene catalogue record and pLannotate feature annotations shown in this document.]
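Description:
MZB220 is a bacterial expression plasmid built on the pET21b backbone for producing human Arl1 (ADP-ribosylation factor-like protein 1) carrying the Q71L substitution. It is propagated in E. coli under ampicillin selection (β-lactamase driven by its own promoter) and replicates from a pBR322-type ColE1 origin. The rop gene and bom region are also present, consistent with the low copy number listed in the record. An f1 origin is present as well, and the short tetracycline-resistance fragments annotated around lacI appear to be backbone remnants rather than a functional marker.

The expression cassette follows the standard pET arrangement: a T7 promoter followed by a lac operator, the T7 gene 10 ribosome binding site, the 543 bp synthesized Arl1 coding sequence, and a T7 terminator. The plasmid-borne lacI gene supplies repressor, so transcription stays off until IPTG induction in a host that provides T7 RNA polymerase. Arl1 is fused at its C terminus to a fragment of the Vibrio cholerae MARTX (rtxA) toxin, the cysteine protease domain (CPD), followed according to the record by a 10xHis tag. The His tag is not annotated separately in the feature table, and the small "SET1" hit just before the terminator is probably an incidental match. The CPD-His module allows affinity capture of the fusion, after which the protease domain excises itself to release Arl1, hence the "self-cleaving" description. The depositor notes that most pathogenic portions of the toxin are absent. In Arf-family GTPases this glutamine-to-leucine change is generally used to hold the protein in its GTP-bound, active state. The associated study concerns the structural mechanism of AP-3 coated vesicle formation, suggesting use as a source of recombinant protein for biochemical and structural work.
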