Features (pLannotate 1.2.2; 19 found; start..end, strand, type, name):
     12..440     +  rep_origin     f1 ori (sequence partly withheld): f1 bacteriophage origin of replication; arrow indicates direction of (+) strand synthesis
    493..597     +  promoter       AmpR promoter: bla
    598..1458    +  CDS            AmpR: β-lactamase; bla; confers resistance to ampicillin, carbenicillin, and related antibiotics
   1629..2217    +  rep_origin     ori: high-copy-number ColE1/pMB1/pBR322/pUC origin of replication
   2403..2542    -  misc_feature   bom: basis of mobility region from pBR322
   2644..2835    -  CDS            rop: Rop protein, which maintains plasmids at low copy number; rop
   2852..3232    +  CDS            YPB1_ECOLX: Protein predicted: Swiss-Prot protein existence level 4. From Escherichia coli.
   3304..3595    -  CDS            TcR (fragment): tetracycline efflux protein; tet; confers resistance to tetracycline
   3610..3631    -  protein_bind   CAP binding site: CAP binding activates transcription in the presence of cAMP. E. coli catabolite activator protein
   3644..4726    -  CDS            lacI: lac repressor; lacI; The lac repressor binds to the lac operator to inhibit transcription in E. coli. This inhibition can be relieved by adding lactose or isopropyl-β-D-thiogalactopyranoside (IPTG).
   4727..4804    -  promoter       lacI promoter: lacI
   4812..5091    -  CDS            TcR (fragment): tetracycline efflux protein; tet; confers resistance to tetracycline
   5113..5131    +  promoter       T7 promoter: promoter for bacteriophage T7 RNA polymerase
   5132..5156    +  protein_bind   lac operator: The lac repressor binds to the lac operator to inhibit transcription in E. coli. This inhibition can be relieved by adding lactose or isopropyl-β-D-thiogalactopyranoside (IPTG). lac repressor encoded by lacI
   5171..5193    +  RBS            RBS: efficient ribosome binding site from bacteriophage T7 gene 10 (Olins and Rangwala, 1989)
   5201..5743    +  CDS            ARL1: ARL1_HUMAN - Experimental evidence at protein level: Swiss-Prot protein existence level 1. GTP-binding protein that recruits several effectors, such as golgins, arfaptins and Arf-GEFs to the trans-Golgi network, and modulates their functions at the Golgi complex (PubMed:9624189, PubMed:21239483, PubMed:27436755, PubMed:22679020, PubMed:27373159). Plays thereby a role in a wide range of fundamental cellular processes, including cell polarity, innate immunity, or protein secretion mediated by arfaptins, which were shown to play a role in maintaining insulin secretion from pancreatic beta cells (
   5660..6376    +  CDS            rtxA (fragment): MARTX_VIBCH - Also known as rtx From Vibrio cholerae serotype O1 (strain ATCC 39315 / El Tor Inaba N16961).
   6426..6475    +  CDS            SET1 (fragment): solubility-enhancement tag derived from T7 phage gene 10B
   6483..6530    +  terminator     T7 terminator: transcription terminator for bacteriophage T7 RNA polymerase
>Addgene plasmid #221771 | MZB220 | addgene full sequence | sequence record 455287 | Addgene NGS Result
TGGCGAATGGG
[124 nt withheld, positions 12-135]
C
[91 nt withheld, positions 137-227]
A
[49 nt withheld, positions 229-277]
CCTTTGACGTTGGAGTCCACGTTCTTT
[37 nt withheld, positions 305-341]
ACCCTATCTCGGTCTATTCTTTTGATTTATAAGGGATTTTGCCGATTTCGGCCTATTGGTTAAAAAATGA
GCTGATTTAACAAAAATTTAACGCGAATTTTAACAAAATATTAACGCTTACAATTTAGGTGGCACTTTTC
GGGGAAATGTGCGCGGAACCCCTATTTGTTTATTTTTCTAAATACATTCAAATATGTATCCGCTCATGAG
ACAATAACCCTGATAAATGCTTCAATAATATTGAAAAAGGAAGAGTATGAGTATTCAACATTTCCGTGTC
GCCCTTATTCCCTTTTTTGCGGCATTTTGCCTTCCTGTTTTTGCTCACCCAGAAACGCTGGTGAAAGTAA
AAGATGCTGAAGATCAGTTGGGTGCACGAGTGGGTTACATCGAACTGGATCTCAACAGCGGTAAGATCCT
TGAGAGTTTTCGCCCCGAAGAACGTTTTCCAATGATGAGCACTTTTAAAGTTCTGCTATGTGGCGCGGTA
TTATCCCGTATTGACGCCGGGCAAGAGCAACTCGGTCGCCGCATACACTATTCTCAGAATGACTTGGTTG
AGTACTCACCAGTCACAGAAAAGCATCTTACGGATGGCATGACAGTAAGAGAATTATGCAGTGCTGCCAT
AACCATGAGTGATAACACTGCGGCCAACTTACTTCTGACAACGATCGGAGGACCGAAGGAGCTAACCGCT
TTTTTGCACAACATGGGGGATCATGTAACTCGCCTTGATCGTTGGGAACCGGAGCTGAATGAAGCCATAC
CAAACGACGAGCGTGACACCACGATGCCTGCAGCAATGGCAACAACGTTGCGCAAACTATTAACTGGCGA
ACTACTTACTCTAGCTTCCCGGCAACAATTAATAGACTGGATGGAGGCGGATAAAGTTGCAGGACCACTT
CTGCGCTCGGCCCTTCCGGCTGGCTGGTTTATTGCTGATAAATCTGGAGCCGGTGAGCGTGGGTCTCGCG
GTATCATTGCAGCACTGGGGCCAGATGGTAAGCCCTCCCGTATCGTAGTTATCTACACGACGGGGAGTCA
GGCAACTATGGATGAACGAAATAGACAGATCGCTGAGATAGGTGCCTCACTGATTAAGCATTGGTAACTG
TCAGACCAAGTTTACTCATATATACTTTAGATTGATTTAAAACTTCATTTTTAATTTAAAAGGATCTAGG
TGAAGATCCTTTTTGATAATCTCATGACCAAAATCCCTTAACGTGAGTTTTCGTTCCACTGAGCGTCAGA
CCCCGTAGAAAAGATCAAAGGATCTTCTTGAGATCCTTTTTTTCTGCGCGTAATCTGCTGCTTGCAAACA
AAAAAACCACCGCTACCAGCGGTGGTTTGTTTGCCGGATCAAGAGCTACCAACTCTTTTTCCGAAGGTAA
CTGGCTTCAGCAGAGCGCAGATACCAAATACTGTCCTTCTAGTGTAGCCGTAGTTAGGCCACCACTTCAA
GAACTCTGTAGCACCGCCTACATACCTCGCTCTGCTAATCCTGTTACCAGTGGCTGCTGCCAGTGGCGAT
AAGTCGTGTCTTACCGGGTTGGACTCAAGACGATAGTTACCGGATAAGGCGCAGCGGTCGGGCTGAACGG
GGGGTTCGTGCACACAGCCCAGCTTGGAGCGAACGACCTACACCGAACTGAGATACCTACAGCGTGAGCT
ATGAGAAAGCGCCACGCTTCCCGAAGGGAGAAAGGCGGACAGGTATCCGGTAAGCGGCAGGGTCGGAACA
GGAGAGCGCACGAGGGAGCTTCCAGGGGGAAACGCCTGGTATCTTTATAGTCCTGTCGGGTTTCGCCACC
TCTGACTTGAGCGTCGATTTTTGTGATGCTCGTCAGGGGGGCGGAGCCTATGGAAAAACGCCAGCAACGC
GGCCTTTTTACGGTTCCTGGCCTTTTGCTGGCCTTTTGCTCACATGTTCTTTCCTGCGTTATCCCCTGAT
TCTGTGGATAACCGTATTACCGCCTTTGAGTGAGCTGATACCGCTCGCCGCAGCCGAACGACCGAGCGCA
GCGAGTCAGTGAGCGAGGAAGCGGAAGAGCGCCTGATGCGGTATTTTCTCCTTACGCATCTGTGCGGTAT
TTCACACCGCAATGGTGCACTCTCAGTACAATCTGCTCTGATGCCGCATAGTTAAGCCAGTATACACTCC
GCTATCGCTACGTGACTGGGTCATGGCTGCGCCCCGACACCCGCCAACACCCGCTGACGCGCCCTGACGG
GCTTGTCTGCTCCCGGCATCCGCTTACAGACAAGCTGTGACCGTCTCCGGGAGCTGCATGTGTCAGAGGT
TTTCACCGTCATCACCGAAACGCGCGAGGCAGCTGCGGTAAAGCTCATCAGCGTGGTCGTGAAGCGATTC
ACAGATGTCTGCCTGTTCATCCGCGTCCAGCTCGTTGAGTTTCTCCAGAAGCGTTAATGTCTGGCTTCTG
ATAAAGCGGGCCATGTTAAGGGCGGTTTTTTCCTGTTTGGTCACTGATGCCTCCGTGTAAGGGGGATTTC
TGTTCATGGGGGTAATGATACCGATGAAACGAGAGAGGATGCTCACGATACGGGTTACTGATGATGAACA
TGCCCGGTTACTGGAACGTTGTGAGGGTAAACAACTGGCGGTATGGATGCGGCGGGACCAGAGAAAAATC
ACTCAGGGTCAATGCCAGCGCTTCGTTAATACAGATGTAGGTGTTCCACAGGGTAGCCAGCAGCATCCTG
CGATGCAGATCCGGAACATAATGGTGCAGGGCGCTGACTTCCGCGTTTCCAGACTTTACGAAACACGGAA
ACCGAAGACCATTCATGTTGTTGCTCAGGTCGCAGACGTTTTGCAGCAGCAGTCGCTTCACGTTCGCTCG
CGTATCGGTGATTCATTCTGCTAACCAGTAAGGCAACCCCGCCAGCCTAGCCGGGTCCTCAACGACAGGA
GCACGATCATGCGCACCCGTGGGGCCGCCATGCCGGCGATAATGGCCTGCTTCTCGCCGAAACGTTTGGT
GGCGGGACCAGTGACGAAGGCTTGAGCGAGGGCGTGCAAGATTCCGAATACCGCAAGCGACAGGCCGATC
ATCGTCGCGCTCCAGCGAAAGCGGTCCTCGCCGAAAATGACCCAGAGCGCTGCCGGCACCTGTCCTACGA
GTTGCATGATAAAGAAGACAGTCATAAGTGCGGCGACGATAGTCATGCCCCGCGCCCACCGGAAGGAGCT
GACTGGGTTGAAGGCTCTCAAGGGCATCGGTCGAGATCCCGGTGCCTAATGAGTGAGCTAACTTACATTA
ATTGCGTTGCGCTCACTGCCCGCTTTCCAGTCGGGAAACCTGTCGTGCCAGCTGCATTAATGAATCGGCC
AACGCGCGGGGAGAGGCGGTTTGCGTATTGGGCGCCAGGGTGGTTTTTCTTTTCACCAGTGAGACGGGCA
ACAGCTGATTGCCCTTCACCGCCTGGCCCTGAGAGAGTTGCAGCAAGCGGTCCACGCTGGTTTGCCCCAG
CAGGCGAAAATCCTGTTTGATGGTGGTTAACGGCGGGATATAACATGAGCTGTCTTCGGTATCGTCGTAT
CCCACTACCGAGATATCCGCACCAACGCGCAGCCCGGACTCGGTAATGGCGCGCATTGCGCCCAGCGCCA
TCTGATCGTTGGCAACCAGCATCGCAGTGGGAACGATGCCCTCATTCAGCATTTGCATGGTTTGTTGAAA
ACCGGACATGGCACTCCAGTCGCCTTCCCGTTCCGCTATCGGCTGAATTTGATTGCGAGTGAGATATTTA
TGCCAGCCAGCCAGACGCAGACGCGCCGAGACAGAACTTAATGGGCCCGCTAACAGCGCGATTTGCTGGT
GACCCAATGCGACCAGATGCTCCACGCCCAGTCGCGTACCGTCTTCATGGGAGAAAATAATACTGTTGAT
GGGTGTCTGGTCAGAGACATCAAGAAATAACGCCGGAACATTAGTGCAGGCAGCTTCCACAGCAATGGCA
TCCTGGTCATCCAGCGGATAGTTAATGATCAGCCCACTGACGCGTTGCGCGAGAAGATTGTGCACCGCCG
CTTTACAGGCTTCGACGCCGCTTCGTTCTACCATCGACACCACCACGCTGGCACCCAGTTGATCGGCGCG
AGATTTAATCGCCGCGACAATTTGCGACGGCGCGTGCAGGGCCAGACTGGAGGTGGCAACGCCAATCAGC
AACGACTGTTTGCCCGCCAGTTGTTGTGCCACGCGGTTGGGAATGTAATTCAGCTCCGCCATCGCCGCTT
CCACTTTTTCCCGCGTTTTCGCAGAAACGTGGCTGGCCTGGTTCACCACGCGGGAAACGGTCTGATAAGA
GACACCGGCATACTCTGCGACATCGTATAACGTTACTGGTTTCACATTCACCACCCTGAATTGACTCTCT
TCCGGGCGCTATCATGCCATACCGCGAAAGGTTTTGCGCCATTCGATGGTGTCCGGGATCTCGACGCTCT
CCCTTATGCGACTCCTGCATTAGGAAGCAGCCCAGTAGTAGGTTGAGGCCGTTGAGCACCGCCGCCGCAA
GGAATGGTGCATGCAAGGAGATGGCGCCCAACAGTCCCCCGGCCACGGGGCCTGCCACCATACCCACGCC
GAAACAAGCGCTCATGAGCCCGAAGTGGCGAGCCCGATCTTCCCCATCGGTGATGTCGGCGATATAGGCG
CCAGCAACCGCACCTGTGGCGCCGGTGATGCCGGCCACGATGCGTCCGGCGTAGAGGATCGAGATCTCGA
TCCCGCGAAATTAATACGACTCACTATAGGGGAATTGTGAGCGGATAACAATTCCCCTCTAGAAATAATT
TTGTTTAACTTTAAGAAGGAGATATACATATGGGCGGCTTTTTTAGCAGCATTTTTAGCAGCCTGTTTGG
CACCCGCGAAATGCGCATTCTGATTCTGGGCCTGGATGGCGCGGGCAAAACCACCATTCTGTATCGCCTG
CAGGTGGGCGAAGTGGTGACCACCATTCCGACCATTGGCTTTAACGTGGAAACCGTGACCTATAAAAACC
TGAAATTTCAGGTGTGGGATCTGGGCGGCCTGACCAGCATTCGCCCGTATTGGCGCTGCTATTATAGCAA
CACCGATGCGGTGATTTATGTGGTGGATAGCTGCGATCGCGATCGCATTGGCATTAGCAAAAGCGAACTG
GTGGCGATGCTGGAAGAAGAAGAACTGCGCAAAGCGATTCTGGTGGTGTTTGCGAACAAACAGGATATGG
AACAGGCGATGACCAGCAGCGAAATGGCGAACAGCCTGGGCCTGCCGGCGCTGAAAGATCGCAAATGGCA
GATTTTTAAAACCAGCGCGACCAAAGGCACCGGCCTGGATGAAGCGATGGAATGGCTGGTGGAAACCCTG
AAAAGCCGCCAGAGCCTGGCGGATGGCAAAATTCTGCATAACCAGAACGTGAACAGCTGGGGCCCGATTA
CCGTGACCCCGACCACCGATGGCGGCGAAACCCGCTTTGATGGCCAGATTATTGTGCAGATGGAAAACGA
TCCGGTGGTGGCGAAAGCGGCGGCGAACCTGGCGGGCAAACATGCGGAAAGCAGCGTGGTGGTGCAGCTG
GATAGCGATGGCAACTATCGCGTGGTGTATGGCGATCCGAGCAAACTGGATGGCAAACTGCGCTGGCAGC
TGGTGGGCCATGGCCGCGATCATAGCGAAACCAACAACACCCGCCTGAGCGGCTATAGCGCGGATGAACT
GGCGGTGAAACTGGCGAAATTTCAGCAGAGCTTTAACCAGGCGGAAAACATTAACAACAAACCGGATCAT
ATTAGCATTGTGGGCTGCAGCCTGGTGAGCGATGATAAACAGAAAGGCTTTGGCCATCAGTTTATTAACG
CGATGGATGCGAACGGCCTGCGCGTGGATGTGAGCGTGCGCAGCAGCGAACTGGCGGTGGATGAAGCGGG
CCGCAAACATACCAAAGATGCGAACGGCGATTGGGTGCAGAAAGCGGAAAACAACAAAGTGAGCCTGAGC
TGGGATGCGCAGGGCCTGGAACATCATCATCACCACCACCATCATCATCATTAATAAGGATCCGGCTGCT
AACAAAGCCCGAAAGGAAGCTGAGTTGGCTGCTGCCACCGCTGAGCAATAACTAGCATAACCCCTTGGGG
CCTCTAAACGGGTCTTGAGGGGTTTTTTGCTGAAAGGAGGAACTATATCCGGAT
